Addgene plasmid #193729: pStABK1
Purpose: (Empty Backbone) Start-Stop assembly level 1 vector, BBR1 origin, kanR
Depositing lab: Martin Buck. Depositing organization: Imperial College London.
Backbone
  Vector backbone: pSEVA331
  Vector type: Bacterial Expression
Growth in bacteria
  Bacterial resistance: Kanamycin, 50 μg/mL
  Growth temperature: 37°C
  Growth strain: DH5alpha
  Copy number: Unknown
Terms and licenses: Academic/Nonprofit Terms; Industry Terms: Not Available to Industry
How to cite: pStABK1 was a gift from Martin Buck (Addgene plasmid # 193729 ; http://n2t.net/addgene:193729 ; RRID:Addgene_193729)
