[The description below was written by a language model from this plasmid's Addgene catalogue record and pLannotate feature annotations shown in this document.]
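Description:
pStABK1 is an empty bacterial backbone of about 3.6 kb that serves as a level 1 acceptor vector in the Start-Stop Assembly system, a hierarchical cloning scheme in which individual parts are first joined into expression units and then combined into larger multi-gene constructs at later levels. It is derived from pSEVA331. It replicates through the pBBR1 origin (oriV) together with its cognate pBBR1 Rep protein, a broad-host-range replicon originally from Bordetella bronchiseptica that allows maintenance in E. coli and in many other Gram-negative species. Selection is by kanamycin, conferred by the aph(3')-Ia aminoglycoside phosphotransferase gene. The short annotated fragment of a Tn903 transposition protein next to the marker is probably a remnant of the resistance gene's source rather than a functional element. The record lists copy number as unknown.

The cloning region carries a lacZα cassette made up of a CAP binding site, lac promoter, lac operator, a pUC18/19-type multiple cloning site and a lacZα fragment. In assembly vectors of this type, such a cassette usually acts as a placeholder that incoming parts replace, allowing blue/white discrimination of recombinants in an α-complementing host, although the record does not state this explicitly or annotate the assembly restriction sites. The region is flanked by the lambda t0 and rrnB T1 terminators, which insulate the inserted unit from transcription originating in the backbone, and a his operon terminator lies between the origin and the marker. A fragment of the pBR322 bom region is also annotated. No insert is present, and any promoter, coding sequence and terminator to be expressed are supplied by the user. The vector is suited to building expression constructs for use in E. coli or other bacteria that support pBBR1 replication.
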