Features (pLannotate 1.2.2; 13 found; start..end, strand, type, name):
      1..95      +  terminator     lambda t0 terminator: transcription terminator from phage lambda
    144..165     +  protein_bind   CAP binding site: CAP binding activates transcription in the presence of cAMP. E. coli catabolite activator protein
    180..210     +  promoter       lac promoter: promoter for the E. coli lac operon
    218..234     +  protein_bind   lac operator: The lac repressor binds to the lac operator to inhibit transcription in E. coli. This inhibition can be relieved by adding lactose or isopropyl-β-D-thiogalactopyranoside (IPTG). lac repressor encoded by lacI
    271..327     -  misc_feature   MCS: pUC18/19 multiple cloning site
    324..481     +  CDS            lacZα (fragment): LacZα fragment of β-galactosidase; lacZ fragment
    487..579     -  misc_feature   bom (fragment): basis of mobility region from pBR322
    605..691     -  terminator     rrnB T1 terminator: Escherichia coli rrnB; transcription terminator T1 from the E. coli rrnB gene
    698..1360    -  CDS            pBBR1 Rep: replication protein for the broad-host-range plasmid pBBR1 from Bordetella bronchiseptica
   1361..2132    -  rep_origin     pBBR1 oriV: replication origin of the broad-host-range plasmid pBBR1 from Bordetella bronchiseptica; requires the pBBR1 Rep protein for replication
   2242..2299    +  terminator     his operon terminator: This putative transcriptin terminator from the E. coli his operon has a 2-bp deletion introduced during synthesis. Its efficiency has not been determined.
   2457..3272    -  CDS            KanR: aminoglycoside phosphotransferase; aph(3')-Ia; confers resistance to kanamycin in bacteria or G418 (Geneticin®) in eukaryotes
   3457..16      +  CDS            TRA2_ECOLX (fragment) (across the origin): Protein predicted: Swiss-Prot protein existence level 4. Required for transposition of transposon Tn903. From Escherichia coli.
>Addgene plasmid #193729 | pStABK1 | addgene full sequence | sequence record 381921 | Addgene NGS Result
GACTCCTGTTGATAGATCCAGTAATGACCTCAGAACTCCATCTGGATTTGTTCAGAACGCTCGGTTGCCG
CCGGGCGTTTTTTATTGGTGAGAATGGTCTCAGGAGCAGAGAAGAGCCAGTAGGGCAGTGAGCGCAACGC
AATTAATGTGAGTTAGCTCACTCATTAGGCACCCCAGGCTTTACACTTTATGCTTCCGGCTCGTATGTTG
TGTGGAATTGTGAGCGGATAACAATTTCACACAGGAAACAGCTATGACCATGATTACGCCAAGCTTGCAT
GCCTGCAGGTCGACTCTAGAGGATCCCCGGGTACCGAGCTCGAATTCACTGGCCGTCGTTTTACAACGTC
GTGACTGGGAAAACCCTGGCGTTACCCAACTTAATCGCCTTGCAGCACATCCCCCTTTCGCCAGCTGGCG
TAATAGCGAAGAGGCCCGCACCGATCGCCCTTCCCAACAGTTGCGCAGCCTGAATGGCGAATGGCGCCTG
ATGCGGTATTTTCTCCTTACGCATCTGTGCGGTATTTCACACCGCATATGGTGCACTCTCAGTACAATCT
GCTCTGATGCCGCATAGTTTCCGCTCTTCAGGAAATGAGAGACCATTTGTCCTACTCAGGAGAGCGTTCA
CCGACAAACAACAGATAAAACGAAAGGCCCAGTCTTTCGACTGAGCCTTTCGTTTTATTTGCCATGGCTA
CCGGCGCGGCAGCGTTACCCGTGTCGGCGGCTCCAACGGCTCGCCATCGTCCAGAAAACACGGCTCATCG
GGCATCGGCAGGCGCTGCTGCCCGCGCCGTTCCCATTCCTCCGTTTCGGTCAAGGCTGGCAGGTCTGGTT
CCATGCCCGGAATGCCGGGCTGGCTGGGCGGCTCCTCGCCGGGGCCGGTCGGTAGTTGCTGCTCGCCCGG
ATACAGGGTCGGGATGCGGCGCAGGTCGCCATGCCCCAACAGCGATTCGTCCTGGTCGTCGTGATCAACC
ACCACGGCGGCACTGAACACCGACAGGCGCAACTGGTCGCGGGGCTGGCCCCACGCCACGCGGTCATTGA
CCACGTAGGCCGACACGGTGCCGGGGCCGTTGAGCTTCACGACGGAGATCCAGCGCTCGGCCACCAAGTC
CTTGACTGCGTATTGGACCGTCCGCAAAGAACGTCCGATGAGCTTGGAAAGTGTCTTCTGGCTGACCACC
ACGGCGTTCTGGTGGCCCATCTGCGCCACGAGGTGATGCAGCAGCATTGCCGCCGTGGGTTTCCTCGCAA
TAAGCCCGGCCCACGCCTCATGCGCTTTGCGTTCCGTTTGCACCCAGTGACCGGGCTTGTTCTTGGCTTG
AATGCCGATTTCTCTGGACTGCGTGGCCATGCTTATCTCCATGCGGTAGGGGTGCCGCACGGTTGCGGCA
CCATGCGCAATCAGCTGCAACTTTTCGGCAGCGCGACAACAATTATGCGTTGCGTAAAAGTGGCAGTCAA
TTACAGATTTTCTTTAACCTACGCAATGAGCTATTGCGGGGGGTGCCGCAATGAGCTGTTGCGTACCCCC
CTTTTTTAAGTTGTTGATTTTTAAGTCTTTCGCATTTCGCCCTATATCTAGTTCTTTGGTGCCCAAAGAA
GGGCACCCCTGCGGGGTTCCCCCACGCCTTCGGCGCGGCTCCCCCTCCGGCAAAAAGTGGCCCCTCCGGG
GCTTGTTGATCGACTGCGCGGCCTTCGGCCTTGCCCAAGGTGGCGCTGCCCCCTTGGAACCCCCGCACTC
GCCGCCGTGAGGCTCGGGGGGCAGGCGGGCGGGCTTCGCCCTTCGACTGCCCCCACTCGCATAGGCTTGG
GTCGTTCCAGGCGCGTCAAGGCCAAGCCGCTGCGCGGTCGCTGCGCGAGCCTTGACCCGCCTTCCACTTG
GTGTCCAACCGGCAAGCGAAGCGCGCAGGCCGCAGGCCGGAGGCTTTTCCCCAGAGAAAATTAAAAAAAT
TGATGGGGCAAGGCCGCAGGCCGCGCAGTTGGAGCCGGTGGGTATGTGGTCGAAGGCTGGGTAGCCGGTG
GGCAATCCCTGTGGTCAAGCTCGTGGGCAGGCGCAGCCTGTCCATCAGCTTGTCCAGCAGGGTTGTCCAC
GGGCCGAGCGAAGCGAGCCAGCCGGTGGCCGCTCGCGGCCATCGTCCACATATCCACGGGCTGGCAAGGG
AGCGCAGCGACCGCGCAGGGCGAAGCCCGGAGAGCAAGCCCGTAGGGCGTACGCAATTGCCTAGGCTTAA
GTCCGGCAAAAAAGGGCAAGGTGTCACCACCCTGCCCTTTTTCTTTAAAACCGAAAAGATTACTTCGCGT
TATGCAGGCTTCCTCGCTCACTGACTCGCTGCGCTCGGTCGTTCGGCTGCGGCGAGCGGTATCAGCTCAC
TCAAAGGCGGTAATCTCGAGTCCCGTCAAGTCAGCGTAATGCTCTGCCAGTGTTACAACCAATTAACCAA
TTCTGATTAGAAAAACTCATCGAGCATCAAATGAAACTGCAATTTATTCATATCAGGATTATCAATACCA
TATTTTTGAAAAAGCCGTTTCTGTAATGAAGGAGAAAACTCACCGAGGCAGTTCCATAGGATGGCAAGAT
CCTGGTATCGGTCTGCGATTCCGACTCGTCCAACATCAATACAACCTATTAATTTCCCCTCGTCAAAAAT
AAGGTTATCAAGTGAGAAATCACCATGAGTGACGACTGAATCCGGTGAGAATGGCAAAAGCTTATGCATT
TCTTTCCAGACTTGTTCAACAGGCCAGCCATTACGCTCGTCATCAAAATCACTCGCATCAACCAAACCGT
TATTCATTCGTGATTGCGCCTGAGCGAGACGAAATACGCGAACGCTGTTAAAAGGACAATTACAAACAGG
AATCGAATGCAACCGGCGCAGGAACACTGCCAGCGCATCAACAATATTTTCACCTGAATCAGGATATTCT
TCTAATACCTGGAATGCTGTTTTCCCGGGGATCGCAGTGGTGAGTAACCATGCATCATCAGGAGTACGGA
TAAAATGCTTGATGGTCGGAAGAGGCATAAATTCCGTCAGCCAGTTTAGTCTGACCATCTCATCTGTAAC
ATCATTGGCAACGCTACCTTTGCCATGTTTCAGAAACAACTCTGGCGCATCGGGCTTCCCATACAATCGA
TAGATTGTCGCACCTGATTGCCCGACATTATCGCGAGCCCATTTATACCCATATAAATCAGCATCCATGT
TGGAATTTAATCGCGGCCTGGAGCAAGACGTTTCCCGTTGAATATGGCTCATAACACCCCTTGTATTACT
GTTTATGTAAGCAGACAGTTTTATTGTTCATGATGATATATTTTTATCTTGTGCAATGTAACATCAGAGA
TTTTGAGACACAACGTGGCTTTGTTGAATAAATCGAACTTTTGCTGAGTTGAAGGATCAGATCACGCATC
TTCCCGACAACGCAGACCGTTCCGTGGCAAAGCAAAAGTTCAAAATCACCAACTGGTCCACCTACAACAA
AGCTCTCATCAACCGTGGCTCCCTCACTTTCTGGCTGGATGATGGGGCGATTCAGGCGCTAGC
